>Addgene plasmid #127239 | pAAV-CAG-DIO(ChRger2-TS-YFP) | addgene full sequence | sequence record 247086 | Addgene NGS Result
CCTGCAGGCAGCTGCGCGCTCGCTCGCTCACTGAGGCCGCCCGGGCGTCGGGCGACCTTTGGTCGCCCGG
CCTCAGTGAGCGAGCGAGCGCGCAGAGAGGGAGTGGCCAACTCCATCACTAGGGGTTCCTGCGGCCGCAC
GCGTAACACTAGTTATTAATAGTAATCAATTACGGGGTCATTAGTTCATAGCCCATATATGGAGTTCCGC
GTTACATAACTTACGGTAAATGGCCCGCCTGGCTGACCGCCCAACGACCCCCGCCCATTGACGTCAATAA
TGACGTATGTTCCCATAGTAACGCCAATAGGGACTTTCCATTGACGTCAATGGGTGGAGTATTTACGGTA
AACTGCCCACTTGGCAGTACATCAAGTGTATCATATGCCAAGTACGCCCCCTATTGACGTCAATGACGGT
AAATGGCCCGCCTGGCATTATGCCCAGTACATGACCTTATGGGACTTTCCTACTTGGCAGTACATCTACG
TATTAGTCATCGCTATTACCATGGTCGAGGTGAGCCCCACGTTCTGCTTCACTCTCCCCATCTCCCCCCC
CTCCCCACCCCCAATTTTGTATTTATTTATTTTTTAATTATTTTGTGCAGCGATGGGGGCGGGGGGGGGG
GGGGGGCGCGCGCCAGGCGGGGCGGGGCGGGGCGAGGGGCGGGGCGGGGCGAGGCGGAGAGGTGCGGCGG
CAGCCAATCAGAGCGGCGCGCTCCGAAAGTTTCCTTTTATGGCGAGGCGGCGGCGGCGGCGGCCCTATAA
AAAGCGAAGCGCGCGGCGGGCGGGAGTCGCTGCGCGCTGCCTTCGCCCCGTGCCCCGCTCCGCCGCCGCC
TCGCGCCGCCCGCCCCGGCTCTGACTGACCGCGTTACTCCCACAGGTGAGCGGGCGGGACGGCCCTTCTC
CTCCGGGCTGTAATTAGCGCTTGGTTTAATGACGGCTTGTTTCTTTTCTGTGGCTGCGTGAAAGCCTTGA
GGGGCTCCGGGAGCGCCGGCAGGAAGGAAATGGGCGGGGAGGGCCTTCGTGCGTCGCCGCGCCGCCGTCC
CCTTCTCCCTCTCCAGCCTCGGGGCTGTCCGCGGGGGGACGGCTGCCTTCGGGGGGGACGGGGCAGGGCG
GGGTTCGGCTTCTGGCGTGTGACCGGCGGCTCTAGAGCCTCTGCTAACCATGTTCATGCCTTCTTCTTTT
TCCTACAGCTCCTGGGCAACGTGCTGGTTATTGTGCTGTCTCATCATTTTGGCAAAGAATTGCGGCCCAA
CGGTACCGGATCCTCTAGAGTCGACTCCGGAATAACTTCGTATAGGATACTTTATACGAAGTTATGCAGA
ATGGTAGCTGGATTGTAGCTGCTATTAGCAATATGAAACCTCTTAATAACTTCGTATAGCATACATTATA
CGAAGTTATGGCGCGCCCTATTACTTGTACAGCTCGTCCATGCCGAGAGTGATCCCGGCGGCGGTCACGA
ACTCCAGCAGGACCATGTGATCGCGCTTCTCGTTGGGGTCTTTGCTCAGGGCGGACTGGTAGCTCAGGTA
GTGGTTGTCGGGCAGCAGCACGGGGCCGTCGCCGATGGGGGTGTTCTGCTGGTAGTGGTCGGCGAGCTGC
ACGCTGCCGTCCTCGATGTTGTGGCGGATCTTGAAGTTCACCTTGATGCCGTTCTTCTGCTTGTCGGCCA
TGATATAGACGTTGTGGCTGTTGTAGTTGTACTCCAGCTTGTGCCCCAGGATGTTGCCGTCCTCCTTGAA
GTCGATGCCCTTCAGCTCGATGCGGTTCACCAGGGTGTCGCCCTCGAACTTCACCTCGGCGCGGGTCTTG
TAGTTGCCGTCGTCCTTGAAGAAGATGGTGCGCTCCTGGACGTAGCCTTCGGGCATGGCGGACTTGAAGA
AGTCGTGCTGCTTCATGTGGTCGGGGTAGCGGGCGAAGCACTGCAGGCCGTAGCCGAAGGTGGTCACGAG
GGTGGGCCAGGGCACGGGCAGCTTGCCGGTGGTGCAGATGAACTTCAGGGTCAGCTTGCCGTAGGTGGCA
TCGCCCTCGCCCTCGCCGGACACGCTGAACTTGTGGCCGTTTACGTCGCCGTCCAGCTCGACCAGGATGG
GCACCACCCCGGTGAACAGCTCCTCGCCCTTGCTCACCACGTTGATGTCGATCTGGTCCAGGGGGATGTA
CTCGCCCTCGCTGGTGATCCTGCTCTTGGCGGCCGCCACTTTATCCTCCTCTGTCACGAAGGCCAGGACG
TCCACCTTGCGGCCCAGAAACTGGGAGCTCACTGGTCTGCGAATGTCGCCGTACATAATGATATGCTCGT
GGATTTTGATGCGCAGGAAGTGCCCGAGCAGTCCCCAAATATTCTTGGACAGCAGGTCGGCGATGGTGTG
GCCAATAGTGGACCCAGCCACGCTCAGGACGCCGAAGCCCTCGGGGCCGAGGATGAACAGGATGGGGAAC
ATACCCCATGATACGAAGAAGAGCCAAGCCATGCCAGTCACCACCTGGCGACACCGGCCCTTCGGCACGG
TGTGGTACGCCTCCACGTAGATGATTCCTGCGTTGTAGAATGTCTGGGTGCCGTACACCAGGCCGATACA
GTAAAACAGCCACTTCACCCACCCAGTGGCCAGAGCGGCTGTCACGCCCATGCAGATAGTGCCCAGGTCT
GACACCAGCAGAGCCATGGTACGCTTATTATATGCCTCACTCAGACCGGTGATGTTGCTCAGATGGATAA
GAATGACAGGGCATGTCAGCAGCCACTCGGCGTAACGAAGCCATGGGGTAATGTTGCCTCCGTACAGGAA
CAGCATCGCAGGACTGGTAAACTCGAAATAGATCTCCAGAATCACTTTGATCAGCTCCACGGAGCACACG
TACACCTCCTCCCAGCCCACGCTGGCCTTATAGGCGTGCCAGCCGTAGAAAGCCAGAAACAGGGCAGACA
GGAACACGGCAAACCACTGGAAGCCCCTGGCTGTTTCCTGCTCCCACAGGGCTCCTCTGCTGTGCAGCCA
AGCGGAGCAATAGCACTTGTCGGCTGGTCCGCAGACAAAGTGGTCTTCTGGCACCACGGCTCCTTTAGCC
AGCTCGTCGAAGCCGTTCATGGCGTAGTGAGACACTGCTGCGGCGGCTGTTCCGTCTGTAGAAGAAGCTG
CTGGGGCGCTCTTGGTGGGCTTGTAGGCGTCCACCATCACGATGTGGGCAGAGGCTGTTGTTGTGCTGGT
AATTCCGCAGAGGAGGAGAGCCAGCAGCCAAGAAGCGGCGACCAGTCTGCTCATGGTGGCTAGCATAACT
TCGTATAAAGTATCCTATACGAAGTTATTTGCCTTAACCCAGAAATTATCACTGTTATTCTTTAGAATGG
TGCAAAGAATAACTTCGTATAATGTATGCTATACGAAGTTATGAATTCGATATCAAGCTTATCGATAATC
AACCTCTGGATTACAAAATTTGTGAAAGATTGACTGGTATTCTTAACTATGTTGCTCCTTTTACGCTATG
TGGATACGCTGCTTTAATGCCTTTGTATCATGCTATTGCTTCCCGTATGGCTTTCATTTTCTCCTCCTTG
TATAAATCCTGGTTGCTGTCTCTTTATGAGGAGTTGTGGCCCGTTGTCAGGCAACGTGGCGTGGTGTGCA
CTGTGTTTGCTGACGCAACCCCCACTGGTTGGGGCATTGCCACCACCTGTCAGCTCCTTTCCGGGACTTT
CGCTTTCCCCCTCCCTATTGCCACGGCGGAACTCATCGCCGCCTGCCTTGCCCGCTGCTGGACAGGGGCT
CGGCTGTTGGGCACTGACAATTCCGTGGTGTTGTCGGGGAAATCATCGTCCTTTCCTTGGCTGCTCGCCT
ATGTTGCCACCTGGATTCTGCGCGGGACGTCCTTCTGCTACGTCCCTTCGGCCCTCAATCCAGCGGACCT
TCCTTCCCGCGGCCTGCTGCCGGCTCTGCGGCCTCTTCCGCGTCTTCGCCTTCGCCCTCAGACGAGTCGG
ATCTCCCTTTGGGCCGCCTCCCCGCATCGATACCGAGCGCTGCTCGAGAGATCTACGGGTGGCATCCCTG
TGACCCCTCCCCAGTGCCTCTCCTGGCCCTGGAAGTTGCCACTCCAGTGCCCACCAGCCTTGTCCTAATA
AAATTAAGTTGCATCATTTTGTCTGACTAGGTGTCCTTCTATAATATTATGGGGTGGAGGGGGGTGGTAT
GGAGCAAGGGGCAAGTTGGGAAGACAACCTGTAGGGCCTGCGGGGTCTATTGGGAACCAAGCTGGAGTGC
AGTGGCACAATCTTGGCTCACTGCAATCTCCGCCTCCTGGGTTCAAGCGATTCTCCTGCCTCAGCCTCCC
GAGTTGTTGGGATTCCAGGCATGCATGACCAGGCTCAGCTAATTTTTGTTTTTTTGGTAGAGACGGGGTT
TCACCATATTGGCCAGGCTGGTCTCCAACTCCTAATCTCAGGTGATCTACCCACCTTGGCCTCCCAAATT
GCTGGGATTACAGGCGTGAACCACTGCTCCCTTCCCTGTCCTTCTGATTTTGTAGGTAACCACGTGCGGA
CCGAGCGGCCGCAGGAACCCCTAGTGATGGAGTTGGCCACTCCCTCTCTGCGCGCTCGCTCGCTCACTGA
GGCCGGGCGACCAAAGGTCGCCCGACGCCCGGGCTTTGCCCGGGCGGCCTCAGTGAGCGAGCGAGCGCGC
AGCTGCCTGCAGGGGCGCCTGATGCGGTATTTTCTCCTTACGCATCTGTGCGGTATTTCACACCGCATA
[95 nt withheld, positions 4760-4854]
T
[46 nt withheld, positions 4856-4901]
C
[141 nt withheld, positions 4903-5043]
CCTTTGACGTTGGAGTCCACGTTCTTT
[37 nt withheld, positions 5071-5107]
ACTCTATCTCGGGCTATTCTTTTGATTTATAAGGGATTTTGCCGATTTCGGTCTATTGGTTAAAAAATGA
GCTGATTTAACAAAAATTTAACGCGAATTTTAACAAAATATTAACGTTTACAATTTTATGGTGCACTCTC
AGTACAATCTGCTCTGATGCCGCATAGTTAAGCCAGCCCCGACACCCGCCAACACCCGCTGACGCGCCCT
GACGGGCTTGTCTGCTCCCGGCATCCGCTTACAGACAAGCTGTGACCGTCTCCGGGAGCTGCATGTGTCA
GAGGTTTTCACCGTCATCACCGAAACGCGCGAGACGAAAGGGCCTCGTGATACGCCTATTTTTATAGGTT
AATGTCATGATAATAATGGTTTCTTAGACGTCAGGTGGCACTTTTCGGGGAAATGTGCGCGGAACCCCTA
TTTGTTTATTTTTCTAAATACATTCAAATATGTATCCGCTCATGAGACAATAACCCTGATAAATGCTTCA
ATAATATTGAAAAAGGAAGAGTATGAGTATTCAACATTTCCGTGTCGCCCTTATTCCCTTTTTTGCGGCA
TTTTGCCTTCCTGTTTTTGCTCACCCAGAAACGCTGGTGAAAGTAAAAGATGCTGAAGATCAGTTGGGTG
CACGAGTGGGTTACATCGAACTGGATCTCAACAGCGGTAAGATCCTTGAGAGTTTTCGCCCCGAAGAACG
TTTTCCAATGATGAGCACTTTTAAAGTTCTGCTATGTGGCGCGGTATTATCCCGTATTGACGCCGGGCAA
GAGCAACTCGGTCGCCGCATACACTATTCTCAGAATGACTTGGTTGAGTACTCACCAGTCACAGAAAAGC
ATCTTACGGATGGCATGACAGTAAGAGAATTATGCAGTGCTGCCATAACCATGAGTGATAACACTGCGGC
CAACTTACTTCTGACAACGATCGGAGGACCGAAGGAGCTAACCGCTTTTTTGCACAACATGGGGGATCAT
GTAACTCGCCTTGATCGTTGGGAACCGGAGCTGAATGAAGCCATACCAAACGACGAGCGTGACACCACGA
TGCCTGTAGCAATGGCAACAACGTTGCGCAAACTATTAACTGGCGAACTACTTACTCTAGCTTCCCGGCA
ACAATTAATAGACTGGATGGAGGCGGATAAAGTTGCAGGACCACTTCTGCGCTCGGCCCTTCCGGCTGGC
TGGTTTATTGCTGATAAATCTGGAGCCGGTGAGCGTGGGTCTCGCGGTATCATTGCAGCACTGGGGCCAG
ATGGTAAGCCCTCCCGTATCGTAGTTATCTACACGACGGGGAGTCAGGCAACTATGGATGAACGAAATAG
ACAGATCGCTGAGATAGGTGCCTCACTGATTAAGCATTGGTAACTGTCAGACCAAGTTTACTCATATATA
CTTTAGATTGATTTAAAACTTCATTTTTAATTTAAAAGGATCTAGGTGAAGATCCTTTTTGATAATCTCA
TGACCAAAATCCCTTAACGTGAGTTTTCGTTCCACTGAGCGTCAGACCCCGTAGAAAAGATCAAAGGATC
TTCTTGAGATCCTTTTTTTCTGCGCGTAATCTGCTGCTTGCAAACAAAAAAACCACCGCTACCAGCGGTG
GTTTGTTTGCCGGATCAAGAGCTACCAACTCTTTTTCCGAAGGTAACTGGCTTCAGCAGAGCGCAGATAC
CAAATACTGTTCTTCTAGTGTAGCCGTAGTTAGGCCACCACTTCAAGAACTCTGTAGCACCGCCTACATA
CCTCGCTCTGCTAATCCTGTTACCAGTGGCTGCTGCCAGTGGCGATAAGTCGTGTCTTACCGGGTTGGAC
TCAAGACGATAGTTACCGGATAAGGCGCAGCGGTCGGGCTGAACGGGGGGTTCGTGCACACAGCCCAGCT
TGGAGCGAACGACCTACACCGAACTGAGATACCTACAGCGTGAGCTATGAGAAAGCGCCACGCTTCCCGA
AGGGAGAAAGGCGGACAGGTATCCGGTAAGCGGCAGGGTCGGAACAGGAGAGCGCACGAGGGAGCTTCCA
GGGGGAAACGCCTGGTATCTTTATAGTCCTGTCGGGTTTCGCCACCTCTGACTTGAGCGTCGATTTTTGT
GATGCTCGTCAGGGGGGCGGAGCCTATGGAAAAACGCCAGCAACGCGGCCTTTTTACGGTTCCTGGCCTT
TTGCTGGCCTTTTGCTCACATGT
Features (pLannotate 1.2.2; 26 found; start..end, strand, type, name):
     12..39      +  repeat_region  AAV2 ITR (fragment): inverted terminal repeat of adeno-associated virus serotype 2 inverted
     68..95      +  repeat_region  AAV2 ITR (fragment): inverted terminal repeat of adeno-associated virus serotype 2 inverted
    210..513     +  enhancer       CMV enhancer: human cytomegalovirus immediate early enhancer
    515..792     +  promoter       chicken β-actin promoter: No description available
    793..928     +  intron         hybrid intron (fragment): hybrid between chicken β-actin (CBA) and minute virus of mice (MMV) introns (Gray et al., 2011)
    993..1198    +  intron         chimeric intron (fragment): chimera between introns from chicken β-actin and rabbit β-globin
   1268..1285    +  misc_feature   MCS (fragment): pUC18/19 multiple cloning site
   1292..1325    +  protein_bind   lox2272: Cre-mediated recombination occurs in the 8-bp core sequence (GGATACTT). lox2272 sites are compatible with each other, but incompatible with loxP or loxN sites (Lee and Saito, 1988). Cre recombinase
   1326..1375    -  intron         β-globin intron (fragment): internally truncated intron from human β-globin
   1376..1409    +  protein_bind   loxP: Cre-mediated recombination occurs in the 8-bp core sequence (GCATACAT). Cre recombinase
   1421..2139    -  CDS            EYFP (fragment): enhanced YFP mammalian codon-optimized
   2138..2197    -  CDS            KCNJ2 (fragment): KCNJ2_HUMAN - Also known as IRK1. Experimental evidence at protein level: Swiss-Prot protein existence level 1. Probably participates in establishing action potential waveform and excitability of neuronal and muscle tissues. Inward rectifier potassium channels are characterized by a greater tendency to allow potassium to flow into the cell rather than out of it. Their voltage dependence is regulated by the concentration of extracellular potassium; as external potassium is raised, the voltage range of the channel opening shifts to more positive voltages. The inward rectification is mainly due t
   3285..3318    -  protein_bind   lox2272: Cre-mediated recombination occurs in the 8-bp core sequence (GGATACTT). lox2272 sites are compatible with each other, but incompatible with loxP or loxN sites (Lee and Saito, 1988). Cre recombinase
   3319..3368    -  intron         β-globin intron (fragment): internally truncated intron from human β-globin
   3369..3402    -  protein_bind   loxP: Cre-mediated recombination occurs in the 8-bp core sequence (GCATACAT). Cre recombinase
   3403..3427    +  misc_feature   MCS (fragment): pBluescript multiple cloning site
   3427..4015    +  misc_feature   WPRE: woodchuck hepatitis virus posttranscriptional regulatory element
   4047..4523    +  polyA_signal   hGH poly(A) signal: human growth hormone polyadenylation signal
   4563..4703    +  repeat_region  AAV2 ITR: inverted terminal repeat of adeno-associated virus serotype 2 inverted
   4708..4759    -  misc_feature   bom (fragment): basis of mobility region from pBR322
   4778..5233    +  rep_origin     f1 ori (sequence partly withheld): f1 bacteriophage origin of replication; arrow indicates direction of (+) strand synthesis
   5234..5283    -  misc_feature   bom (fragment): basis of mobility region from pBR322
   5385..5420    -  CDS            rop (fragment): Rop protein, which maintains plasmids at low copy number; rop
   5515..5619    +  promoter       AmpR promoter: bla
   5620..6480    +  CDS            AmpR: β-lactamase; bla; confers resistance to ampicillin, carbenicillin, and related antibiotics
   6651..7239    +  rep_origin     ori: high-copy-number ColE1/pMB1/pBR322/pUC origin of replication
