[The description below was written by a language model from this plasmid's Addgene catalogue record and pLannotate feature annotations shown in this document.]
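Description:
pAAV-CAG-DIO(ChRger2-TS-YFP) is an adeno-associated virus transfer plasmid for Cre-dependent mammalian expression of ChRger2, an engineered channelrhodopsin described in the record as having high photocurrents and sensitivity to low light. The plasmid is about 7.3 kb. It is maintained in bacteria at high copy through a ColE1/pUC-type origin and selected with ampicillin via the β-lactamase gene, and an f1 phage origin is also present. AAV2 inverted terminal repeats flank the expression cassette and allow it to be packaged into recombinant AAV particles. The feature table detects the left ITR only as short fragments and the right one in full. Because ITRs are prone to rearrangement, a recombination-deficient bacterial host is specified.

The cassette is driven by the CAG promoter, annotated here as the CMV enhancer, chicken β-actin promoter and chimeric intron sequences, and it ends with a WPRE to boost transcript stability and expression, followed by the human growth hormone polyadenylation signal. Between these lies a double-floxed inverted open reading frame: paired lox2272 and loxP sites in opposing orientations bracket the coding sequence, which sits on the antisense strand. Without Cre no functional protein is made. Cre recombination flips the insert into the sense orientation and locks it there. The insert encodes ChRger2 with an N-terminal SpyTag, a short KCNJ2 (Kir2.1)-derived segment corresponding to the "TS" membrane trafficking signal, and C-terminal EYFP for visualising expressing cells. The opsin portion itself is not annotated in the feature table. According to the record, the construct is intended for optogenetic activation of Cre-defined cells, including after systemic viral delivery or under low-light stimulation.
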