Addgene plasmid #127239: pAAV-CAG-DIO(ChRger2-TS-YFP)
Purpose: High photocurrent, low-light sensitive channelrhodopsin (ChRger2) for optogenetic activation with systemic delivery or for low-light activation. Driven by the CAG promoter and double floxed.
Depositing lab: Viviana Gradinaru. Depositing organization: California Institute of Technology. Publication: Machine learning-guided channelrhodopsin engineering enables minimally invasive optogenetics. Bedbrook CN, Yang KK, Robinson JE, Mackey ED, Gradinaru V, Arnold FH. Nat Methods. 2019 Oct 14. pii: 10.1038/s41592-019-0583-8. doi: 10.1038/s41592-019-0583-8. PubMed 31611694.
Backbone
  Vector backbone: pAAV
  Backbone size w/o insert (bp): 5457
  Total vector size (bp): 7311
  Vector type: Mammalian Expression, AAV
Growth in bacteria
  Bacterial resistance: Ampicillin, 100 μg/mL
  Growth temperature: 37°C
  Growth strain: NEB Stable
  Growth instructions: Use Rec A- competent cells such as Stbl3 cells from Invitrogen for transformation.
  Copy number: High Copy
Gene/Insert
  Gene/Insert name: ChRger2-TS-EYFP
  Insert size (bp): 1854
  Promoter: CAG
  Tag / fusion protein: EYFP (C terminal on insert); SpyTag (N terminal on insert)
  Cloning method: Restriction Enzyme; 5′ cloning site AscI (not destroyed); 3′ cloning site NheI (not destroyed)
  Sequencing primers: 5′ GCTGTAATTAGCGCTTGGTTTAATGAC; 3′ gccacaactcctcataaagagacag
Terms and licenses: Academic/Nonprofit Terms; Industry Terms: Not Available to Industry
How to cite: pAAV-CAG-DIO(ChRger2-TS-YFP) was a gift from Viviana Gradinaru (Addgene plasmid # 127239 ; http://n2t.net/addgene:127239 ; RRID:Addgene_127239)
